Addgene plasmid #54950: mApple-Talin-ABM-10
Purpose: Localization: Talin Actin Binding Domain, Excitation: 568, Emission: 592
Depositing lab: Michael Davidson. Depositing organization: Florida State University, Tallahassee.
Backbone
  Vector backbone: mApple
  Backbone size w/o insert (bp): 4750
  Vector type: Mammalian Expression
  Selectable markers: Neomycin (select with G418)
Growth in bacteria
  Bacterial resistance: Kanamycin, 50 μg/mL
  Growth temperature: 37°C
  Growth strain: DH5alpha
  Copy number: High Copy
Gene/Insert
  Gene/Insert name: Talin ABM (alt name: NM_011602.5)
  Species: M. musculus (mouse)
  Mutation: Actin Binding Module; I/LWEQ = 197 amino acids from C
  Promoter: CMV
  Tag / fusion protein: mApple (N terminal on backbone)
  Cloning method: Unknown
  Sequencing primers: 5′ CMV-F; 3′ SV40pA-R
Terms and licenses: Academic/Nonprofit Terms; Industry Terms: Not Available to Industry
Depositor comments: . Excitation = 568; Emission = 592
How to cite: mApple-Talin-ABM-10 was a gift from Michael Davidson (Addgene plasmid # 54950 ; http://n2t.net/addgene:54950 ; RRID:Addgene_54950)
