[The description below was written by a language model from this plasmid's Addgene catalogue record.]
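Description:
mApple-Talin-ABM-10 is a mammalian expression plasmid built on an mApple fluorescent-protein backbone of about 4.75 kb (without insert). It is designed to label the actin cytoskeleton through the actin-binding module of talin. It is propagated as a high-copy plasmid in E. coli under kanamycin selection. It also carries a neomycin resistance marker, so transfected mammalian cells can be selected with G418. The record gives no feature table, so the origin of replication and the promoters driving the resistance marker are not stated. The listed 3′ sequencing primer suggests an SV40 polyadenylation signal downstream of the expression cassette.

The payload is a fragment of mouse talin, described as the actin binding module or I/LWEQ domain, consisting of 197 amino acids from the C-terminal end of the protein. A CMV promoter, which gives strong constitutive transcription in most mammalian cell lines, drives its expression. mApple is supplied by the backbone and sits at the N terminus of the fusion, leaving the talin fragment at the C-terminal end. The "10" in the name may refer to the linker length between the two parts, but the record does not say so. The cloning method is also unrecorded.

mApple is a monomeric red-orange fluorescent protein, and the record lists excitation at 568 nm and emission at 592 nm. The stated purpose is localization. The fusion acts as a fluorescent marker for where the talin actin-binding domain goes in cells, which makes it suitable for fluorescence microscopy of actin-associated structures, alone or alongside spectrally distinct green or far-red probes.
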