>Addgene plasmid #54950 | mApple-Talin-ABM-10 | depositor partial sequence | sequence record 85338 | insert sequence
ACGTCAGATCCGCTAGCGCTACCGGTCGCCACCATGGTGAGCAAGGGCGAGGAGAATAACATGGCCATCA
TCAAGGAGTTCATGCGCTTCAAGGTGCACATGGAGGGCTCCGTGAACGGCCACGAGTTCGAGATCGAGGG
CGAGGGCGAGGGCCGCCCCTACGAGGCCTTTCAGACCGCTAAGCTGAAGGTGACCAAGGGTGGCCCCCTG
CCCTTCGCCTGGGACATCCTGTCCCCTCAGTTCATGTACGGCTCCAAGGTCTACATTAAGCACCCAGCCG
ACATCCCCGACTACTTCAAGCTGTCCTTCCCCGAGGGCTTCAGGTGGGAGCGCGTGATGAACTTCGAGGA
CGGCGGCATTATTCACGTTAACCAGGACTCCTCCCTGCAGGACGGCGTGTTCATCTACAAGGTGAAGCTG
CGCGGCACCAACTTCCCCTCCGACGGCCCCGTAATGCAGAAGAAGACCATGGGCTGGGAGGCCTCCGAGG
AGCGGATGTACCCCGAGGACGGCGCCCTGAAGAGCGAGATCAAGAAGAGGCTGAAGCTGAAGGACGGCGG
CCACTACGCCGCCGAGGTCAAGACCACCTACAAGGCCAAGAAGCCCGTGCAGCTGCCCGGCGCCTACATC
GTCGACATCAAGTTGGACATCGTGTCCCACAACGAGGACTACACCATCGTGGAACAGTACGAACGCGCCG
AGGGCCGCCACTCCACCGGCGGCATGGACGAGCTGTACAAGTCCGGACTCAGATCTCGAGCTCAAGCTTC
GATCCTAGAAGCTGCCAAGTCCATCGCTGCAGCCACCAGTGCACTGGTAAAGGCTGCGTCAGCAGCCCAG
AGGGAGCTGGTGGCTCAAGGAAAGGTGGGCGCCATTCCAGCCAATGCACTGGATGATGGGCAGTGGTCGC
AGGGCCTCATTTCCGCTGCCCGTATGGTGGCTGCGGCCACCAACAATCTGTGTGAAGCAGCTAACGCAGC
TGTCCAGGGCCATGCTAGCCAGGAGAAACTCATTTCCTCAGCCAAGCAAGTAGCTGCCTCCACAGCTCAG
CTCCTGGTAGCTTGCAAGGTCAAAGCAGATCAGGACTCTGAGGCAATGAAACGGCTCCAGGCTGCTGGCA
ATGCAGTGAAGAGGGCCTCAGATAACCTGGTAAAGGCGGCCCAGAAAGCTGCAGCCTTCGAAGACCAGGA
GAATGAGACGGTGGTGGTGAAGGAGAAAATGGTTGGGGGCATTGCCCAGATTATCGCAGCACAGGAAGAG
ATGCTTCGGAAGGAACGAGAGCTGGAAGAGGCTCGGAAAAAGCTCGCCCAGATCCGGCAGCAGCAGTACA
AGTTCTTGCCTTCAGAGCTTCGAGACGAGCACTAAGGATCCACCGGATCTAGATAACTGATCATAATCAG
CCATACCACATT
