>Addgene plasmid #54950 | mApple-Talin-ABM-10 | addgene partial sequence | sequence record 109634 | mCherry-F 5'-ccccgtaatgcagaagaaga-3'
CCCCGAGGACGGCGCCCTGAAGAGCGAGATCAAGAAGAGGCTGAAGCTGAAGGACGGCGGCCACTACGCC
GCCGAGGTCAAGACCACCTACAAGGCCAAGAAGCCCGTGCAGCTGCCCGGCGCCTACATCGTCGACATCA
AGTTGGACATCGTGTCCCACAACGAGGACTACACCATCGTGGAACAGTACGAACGCGCCGAGGGCCGCCA
CTCCACCGGCGGCATGGACGAGCTGTACAAGTCCGGACTCAGATCTCGAGCTCAAGCTTCGATCCTAGAA
GCTGCCAAGTCCATCGCTGCAGCCACCAGTGCACTGGTAAAGGCTGCGTCAGCAGCCCAGAGGGAGCTGG
TGGCTCAAGGAAAGGTGGGCGCCATTCCAGCCAATGCACTGGATGATGGGCAGTGGTCGCAGGGCCTCAT
TTCCGCTGCCCGTATGGTGGCTGCGGCCACCAACAATCTGTGTGAAGCAGCTAACGCAGCTGTCCAGGGC
CATGCTAGCCAGGAGAAACTCATTTCCTCAGCCAAGCAAGTAGCTGCCTCCACAGCTCAGCTCCTGGTAG
CTTGCAAGGTCAAAGCAGATCAGGACTCTGAGGCAATGAAACGGCTCCAGGCTGCTGGCAATGCAGTGAA
GAGGGCCTCAGATAACCTGGTAAAGGCGGCCCAGAAAGCTGCAGCCTTCGAAGACCAGGAGAATGAGACG
GTGGTGGTGAAGGAGAAAATGGTTGGGGGCATTGCCCAGATTATCGCAGCACAGGAAGAGATGCTTCGGA
AGGAACGAGAGCTGGAAGAGGCTCGGAAAAAGCTCGCCCAGATCCGGCAGCAGCAGTACAAGTTCTTGCC
TTCAGAGCTTCGAGACGAGCACTAAGGATCCACCGGATCTAGATAAC
